>Addgene plasmid #218962 | pQE81XN-moxGFP2 | addgene full sequence | sequence record 449368 | Addgene NGS Result
CTCGAGAAATCATAAAAAATTTATTTGCTTTGTGAGCGGATAACAATTATAATAGATTCAATTGTGAGCG
GATAACAATTTCACACAGAATTCATTAAAGAGGAGAAATTAACTATGAGAGGATCTCACCATCACCATCA
CCATACGGATCCACTAGTCGCCACCATGGATAGCACTGAGAGCCTGTTCACCGGGGTGGTGCCCATCCTG
GTCGAGCTGGACGGCGACGTAAACGGCCACAAGTTCAGCGTGCGCGGCGAGGGCGAGGGCGATGCCACCA
ACGGCAAGCTGACCCTGAAGTTCATCAGCACCACCGGCAAGCTGCCCGTGCCCTGGCCCACCCTCGTGAC
CACCCTGACCTACGGCGTGCAGGTGTTCAGCCGCTACCCCGACCACATGAAGCAGCACGACTTCTTCAAG
TCCGCCATGCCCGAAGGCTACGTCCAGGAGCGCACCATCACCTTCAAGGACGACGGCACCTACAAGACCC
GCGCCGAGGTGAAGTTCGAGGGCGACACCCTGGTGAACCGCATCGAGCTGAAGGGCATCGACTTCAAGGA
GGACGGCAACATCCTGGGGCACAAGCTGGAGTACAACTACAACAGCCACAACGTCTATATCACCGCCGAC
AAGCAGAAGAACGGCATCAAGGCCAACTTCAAGATCCGCCACAACGTGGAGGACGGCAGCGTGCAGCTCG
CCGACCACTACCAGCAGAACACCCCCATCGGCGACGGCCCCGTGCTGCTGCCCGACAACCACTACCTGAG
CACCCAGTCCAAGCTGAGCAAAGACCCCAACGAGAAGCGCGATCACATGGTCCTGCTGGAGTTCGTGACC
GCCGCCGGGATCACTGGAGGCAGTGGCGGTTCTTAAAGCGGCCGCGACTCTAGATCACTCGGTACCCCGG
GTCGACCTGCAGCCAAGCTTAATTAGCTGAGCTTGGACTCCTGTTGATAGATCCAGTAATGACCTCAGAA
CTCCATCTGGATTTGTTCAGAACGCTCGGTTGCCGCCGGGCGTTTTTTATTGGTGAGAATCCAAGCTAGC
TTGGCGAGATTTTCAGGAGCTAAGGAAGCTAAAATGGAGAAAAAAATCACTGGATATACCACCGTTGATA
TATCCCAATGGCATCGTAAAGAACATTTTGAGGCATTTCAGTCAGTTGCTCAATGTACCTATAACCAGAC
CGTTCAGCTGGATATTACGGCCTTTTTAAAGACCGTAAAGAAAAATAAGCACAAGTTTTATCCGGCCTTT
ATTCACATTCTTGCCCGCCTGATGAATGCTCATCCGGAATTTCGTATGGCAATGAAAGACGGTGAGCTGG
TGATATGGGATAGTGTTCACCCTTGTTACACCGTTTTCCATGAGCAAACTGAAACGTTTTCATCGCTCTG
GAGTGAATACCACGACGATTTCCGGCAGTTTCTACACATATATTCGCAAGATGTGGCGTGTTACGGTGAA
AACCTGGCCTATTTCCCTAAAGGGTTTATTGAGAATATGTTTTTCGTCTCAGCCAATCCCTGGGTGAGTT
TCACCAGTTTTGATTTAAACGTGGCCAATATGGACAACTTCTTCGCCCCCGTTTTCACTATGGGCAAATA
TTATACGCAAGGCGACAAGGTGCTGATGCCGCTGGCGATTCAGGTTCATCATGCCGTTTGTGATGGCTTC
CATGTCGGCAGAATGCTTAATGAATTACAACAGTACTGCGATGAGTGGCAGGGCGGGGCGTAATTTTTTT
AAGGCAGTTATTGGTGCCCTTAAACGCCTGGGGTAATGACTCTCTAGCTTGAGGCATCAAATAAAACGAA
AGGCTCAGTCGAAAGACTGGGCCTTTCGTTTTATCTGTTGTTTGTCGGTGAACGCTCTCCTGAGTAGGAC
AAATCCGCCCTCTAGATTACGTGCAGTCGATGATAAGCTGTCAAACATGAGAATTGTGCCTAATGAGTGA
GCTAACTTACATTAATTGCGTTGCGCTCACTGCCCGCTTTCCAGTCGGGAAACCTGTCGTGCCAGCTGCA
TTAATGAATCGGCCAACGCGCGGGGAGAGGCGGTTTGCGTATTGGGCGCCAGGGTGGTTTTTCTTTTCAC
CAGTGAGACGGGCAACAGCTGATTGCCCTTCACCGCCTGGCCCTGAGAGAGTTGCAGCAAGCGGTCCACG
CTGGTTTGCCCCAGCAGGCGAAAATCCTGTTTGATGGTGGTTAACGGCGGGATATAACATGAGCTGTCTT
CGGTATCGTCGTATCCCACTACCGAGATATCCGCACCAACGCGCAGCCCGGACTCGGTAATGGCGCGCAT
TGCGCCCAGCGCCATCTGATCGTTGGCAACCAGCATCGCAGTGGGAACGATGCCCTCATTCAGCATTTGC
ATGGTTTGTTGAAAACCGGACATGGCACTCCAGTCGCCTTCCCGTTCCGCTATCGGCTGAATTTGATTGC
GAGTGAGATATTTATGCCAGCCAGCCAGACGCAGACGCGCCGAGACAGAACTTAATGGGCCCGCTAACAG
CGCGATTTGCTGGTGACCCAATGCGACCAGATGCTCCACGCCCAGTCGCGTACCGTCTTCATGGGAGAAA
ATAATACTGTTGATGGGTGTCTGGTCAGAGACATCAAGAAATAACGCCGGAACATTAGTGCAGGCAGCTT
CCACAGCAATGGCATCCTGGTCATCCAGCGGATAGTTAATGATCAGCCCACTGACGCGTTGCGCGAGAAG
ATTGTGCACCGCCGCTTTACAGGCTTCGACGCCGCTTCGTTCTACCATCGACACCACCACGCTGGCACCC
AGTTGATCGGCGCGAGATTTAATCGCCGCGACAATTTGCGACGGCGCGTGCAGGGCCAGACTGGAGGTGG
CAACGCCAATCAGCAACGACTGTTTGCCCGCCAGTTGTTGTGCCACGCGGTTGGGAATGTAATTCAGCTC
CGCCATCGCCGCTTCCACTTTTTCCCGCGTTTTCGCAGAAACGTGGCTGGCCTGGTTCACCACGCGGGAA
ACGGTCTGATAAGAGACACCGGCATACTCTGCGACATCGTATAACGTTACTGGTTTCACATTCACCACCC
TGAATTGACTCTCTTCCGGGCGCTATCATGCCATACCGCGAAAGGTTTTGCACCATTCGATGGTGTCGGA
ATTTCGGGCAGCGTTGGGTCCTGGCCACGGGTGCGCATGATCTAGAGCTGCCTCGCGCGTTTCGGTGATG
ACGGTGAAAACCTCTGACACATGCAGCTCCCGGAGACGGTCACAGCTTGTCTGTAAGCGGATGCCGGGAG
CAGACAAGCCCGTCAGGGCGCGTCAGCGGGTGTTGGCGGGTGTCGGGGCGCAGCCATGACCCAGTCACGT
AGCGATAGCGGAGTGTATACTGGCTTAACTATGCGGCATCAGAGCAGATTGTACTGAGAGTGCACCATAT
GCGGTGTGAAATACCGCACAGATGCGTAAGGAGAAAATACCGCATCAGGCGCTCTTCCGCTTCCTCGCTC
ACTGACTCGCTGCGCTCGGTCGTTCGGCTGCGGCGAGCGGTATCAGCTCACTCAAAGGCGGTAATACGGT
TATCCACAGAATCAGGGGATAACGCAGGAAAGAACATGTGAGCAAAAGGCCAGCAAAAGGCCAGGAACCG
TAAAAAGGCCGCGTTGCTGGCGTTTTTCCATAGGCTCCGCCCCCCTGACGAGCATCACAAAAATCGACGC
TCAAGTCAGAGGTGGCGAAACCCGACAGGACTATAAAGATACCAGGCGTTTCCCCCTGGAAGCTCCCTCG
TGCGCTCTCCTGTTCCGACCCTGCCGCTTACCGGATACCTGTCCGCCTTTCTCCCTTCGGGAAGCGTGGC
GCTTTCTCATAGCTCACGCTGTAGGTATCTCAGTTCGGTGTAGGTCGTTCGCTCCAAGCTGGGCTGTGTG
CACGAACCCCCCGTTCAGCCCGACCGCTGCGCCTTATCCGGTAACTATCGTCTTGAGTCCAACCCGGTAA
GACACGACTTATCGCCACTGGCAGCAGCCACTGGTAACAGGATTAGCAGAGCGAGGTATGTAGGCGGTGC
TACAGAGTTCTTGAAGTGGTGGCCTAACTACGGCTACACTAGAAGGACAGTATTTGGTATCTGCGCTCTG
CTGAAGCCAGTTACCTTCGGAAAAAGAGTTGGTAGCTCTTGATCCGGCAAACAAACCACCGCTGGTAGCG
GTGGTTTTTTTGTTTGCAAGCAGCAGATTACGCGCAGAAAAAAAGGATCTCAAGAAGATCCTTTGATCTT
TTCTACGGGGTCTGACGCTCAGTGGAACGAAAACTCACGTTAAGGGATTTTGGTCATGAGATTATCAAAA
AGGATCTTCACCTAGATCCTTTTAAATTAAAAATGAAGTTTTAAATCAATCTAAAGTATATATGAGTAAA
CTTGGTCTGACAGTTACCAATGCTTAATCAGTGAGGCACCTATCTCAGCGATCTGTCTATTTCGTTCATC
CATAGTTGCCTGACTCCCCGTCGTGTAGATAACTACGATACGGGAGGGCTTACCATCTGGCCCCAGTGCT
GCAATGATACCGCGAGACCCACGCTCACCGGCTCCAGATTTATCAGCAATAAACCAGCCAGCCGGAAGGG
CCGAGCGCAGAAGTGGTCCTGCAACTTTATCCGCCTCCATCCAGTCTATTAATTGTTGCCGGGAAGCTAG
AGTAAGTAGTTCGCCAGTTAATAGTTTGCGCAACGTTGTTGCCATTGCTACAGGCATCGTGGTGTCACGC
TCGTCGTTTGGTATGGCTTCATTCAGCTCCGGTTCCCAACGATCAAGGCGAGTTACATGATCCCCCATGT
TGTGCAAAAAAGCGGTTAGCTCCTTCGGTCCTCCGATCGTTGTCAGAAGTAAGTTGGCCGCAGTGTTATC
ACTCATGGTTATGGCAGCACTGCATAATTCTCTTACTGTCATGCCATCCGTAAGATGCTTTTCTGTGACT
GGTGAGTACTCAACCAAGTCATTCTGAGAATAGTGTATGCGGCGACCGAGTTGCTCTTGCCCGGCGTCAA
TACGGGATAATACCGCGCCACATAGCAGAACTTTAAAAGTGCTCATCATTGGAAAACGTTCTTCGGGGCG
AAAACTCTCAAGGATCTTACCGCTGTTGAGATCCAGTTCGATGTAACCCACTCGTGCACCCAACTGATCT
TCAGCATCTTTTACTTTCACCAGCGTTTCTGGGTGAGCAAAAACAGGAAGGCAAAATGCCGCAAAAAAGG
GAATAAGGGCGACACGGAAATGTTGAATACTCATACTCTTCCTTTTTCAATATTATTGAAGCATTTATCA
GGGTTATTGTCTCATGAGCGGATACATATTTGAATGTATTTAGAAAAATAAACAAATAGGGGTTCCGCGC
ACATTTCCCCGAAAAGTGCCACCTGACGTCTAAGAAACCATTATTATCATGACATTAACCTATAAAAATA
GGCGTATCACGAGGCCCTTTCGTCTTCAC
Features (pLannotate 1.2.2; 17 found; start..end, strand, type, name):
     10..54      +  promoter       T5 promoter: bacteriophage T5 promoter for E. coli RNA polymerase, with embedded lac operator
     62..78      +  protein_bind   lac operator: The lac repressor binds to the lac operator to inhibit transcription in E. coli. This inhibition can be relieved by adding lactose or isopropyl-β-D-thiogalactopyranoside (IPTG). lac repressor encoded by lacI
    127..144     +  CDS            6xHis: 6xHis affinity tag
    166..873     +  CDS            msGFP2: photostable monomeric superfolder GFP (Valbuena et al., 2020)
    946..1040    +  terminator     lambda t0 terminator: transcription terminator from phage lambda
   1055..1083    +  promoter       cat promoter (fragment): promoter of the E. coli cat gene encoding chloramphenicol acetyltransferase
   1084..1740    +  CDS            cat: CAT_ECOLX - Experimental evidence at protein level: Swiss-Prot protein existence level 1. This enzyme is an effector of chloramphenicol resistance in bacteria. From Escherichia coli. This protein is used as a marker in many commonly used cloning vectors, such as pACYC184.
   1808..1894    +  terminator     rrnB T1 terminator: Escherichia coli rrnB; transcription terminator T1 from the E. coli rrnB gene
   1917..1934    -  promoter       tet promoter (fragment): E. coli promoter for tetracycline efflux protein gene
   1953..1974    -  protein_bind   CAP binding site: CAP binding activates transcription in the presence of cAMP. E. coli catabolite activator protein
   1987..3069    -  CDS            lacI: lac repressor; lacI; The lac repressor binds to the lac operator to inhibit transcription in E. coli. This inhibition can be relieved by adding lactose or isopropyl-β-D-thiogalactopyranoside (IPTG).
   3070..3147    -  promoter       lacIq promoter: lacI (mutant); In the lacIq allele, a single base change in the promoter boosts expression of the lacI gene about 10-fold.
   3196..3237    +  CDS            rop (fragment): Rop protein, which maintains plasmids at low copy number; rop
   3339..3479    +  misc_feature   bom: basis of mobility region from pBR322
   3665..4253    -  rep_origin     ori: high-copy-number ColE1/pMB1/pBR322/pUC origin of replication
   4424..5284    -  CDS            AmpR: β-lactamase; bla; confers resistance to ampicillin, carbenicillin, and related antibiotics
   5285..5389    -  promoter       AmpR promoter: bla
