[The description below was written by a language model from this plasmid's Addgene catalogue record and pLannotate feature annotations shown in this document.]
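Description:
pQE81XN-moxGFP2 is a 5,489-nt bacterial expression plasmid built on the pQE81XN backbone for IPTG-inducible production of a His-tagged green fluorescent protein in E. coli. It replicates from a ColE1/pMB1-type origin, next to which lie a pBR322 bom region and a fragment of rop. Selection is by ampicillin through a β-lactamase gene driven by its own promoter. The feature table also shows a cat (chloramphenicol acetyltransferase) open reading frame preceded by only a fragment of its promoter. It sits downstream of the expression cassette and is followed by the rrnB T1 terminator. The catalogue lists only ampicillin as the resistance marker.

The expression cassette uses the bacteriophage T5 promoter, which is recognised by the host E. coli RNA polymerase and carries an embedded lac operator, followed by a second lac operator. A plasmid-borne lacI gene under the up-regulated lacIq promoter supplies abundant repressor, so transcription stays low until IPTG is added, without depending on the repressor level of the host strain. Downstream, a 6xHis tag precedes the fluorescent protein coding sequence, giving an N-terminally tagged product, and the lambda t0 terminator ends the transcript. The insert was cloned between NcoI and NotI sites. The catalogue names it moxGFP2, whereas the automated annotation matched it to msGFP2, a photostable monomeric superfolder GFP. This suggests the two are closely related variants, but the record does not say how they differ. The stated purpose is bacterial expression of His-tagged moxGFP2, and the tag would allow metal-affinity purification of the recombinant protein.
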