Addgene plasmid #218962: pQE81XN-moxGFP2
Purpose: Expresses Hisx6-Tagged moxGFP2 in bacteria
Depositing lab: Benjamin Glick. Depositing organization: University of Chicago.
Backbone
  Vector backbone: pQE81XN
  Vector type: Bacterial Expression
Growth in bacteria
  Bacterial resistance: Ampicillin, 100 μg/mL
  Growth temperature: 37°C
  Growth strain: DH5alpha
  Copy number: Unknown
Gene/Insert
  Gene/Insert name: moxGFP2
  Promoter: T5
  Tag / fusion protein: 6X-His
  Cloning method: Restriction Enzyme; 5′ cloning site NcoI (unknown if destroyed); 3′ cloning site NotI (unknown if destroyed)
  Sequencing primers: 5′ AATAGATTCAATTGTGAGCGGATAACAATTTCA; 3′ ACCCGGGGTACCGAGTGATCTAGA
Terms and licenses: Academic/Nonprofit Terms; Industry Terms: Not Available to Industry
How to cite: pQE81XN-moxGFP2 was a gift from Benjamin Glick (Addgene plasmid # 218962 ; http://n2t.net/addgene:218962 ; RRID:Addgene_218962)
